>Addgene plasmid #148110 | pcDNA3.1-MS2-HA-EGFP-HshnRNPK_210-387_Z | depositor full sequence | sequence record 290557 | Full Sequence
GACGGATCGGGAGATCTCCCGATCCCCTATGGTGCACTCTCAGTACAATCTGCTCTGATGCCGCATAGTT
AAGCCAGTATCTGCTCCCTGCTTGTGTGTTGGAGGTCGCTGAGTAGTGCGCGAGCAAAATTTAAGCTACA
ACAAGGCAAGGCTTGACCGACAATTGCATGAAGAATCTGCTTAGGGTTAGGCGTTTTGCGCTGCTTCGCG
ATGTACGGGCCAGATATACGCGTTGACATTGATTATTGACTAGTTATTAATAGTAATCAATTACGGGGTC
ATTAGTTCATAGCCCATATATGGAGTTCCGCGTTACATAACTTACGGTAAATGGCCCGCCTGGCTGACCG
CCCAACGACCCCCGCCCATTGACGTCAATAATGACGTATGTTCCCATAGTAACGCCAATAGGGACTTTCC
ATTGACGTCAATGGGTGGAGTATTTACGGTAAACTGCCCACTTGGCAGTACATCAAGTGTATCATATGCC
AAGTACGCCCCCTATTGACGTCAATGACGGTAAATGGCCCGCCTGGCATTATGCCCAGTACATGACCTTA
TGGGACTTTCCTACTTGGCAGTACATCTACGTATTAGTCATCGCTATTACCATGGTGATGCGGTTTTGGC
AGTACATCAATGGGCGTGGATAGCGGTTTGACTCACGGGGATTTCCAAGTCTCCACCCCATTGACGTCAA
TGGGAGTTTGTTTTGGCACCAAAATCAACGGGACTTTCCAAAATGTCGTAACAACTCCGCCCCATTGACG
CAAATGGGCGGTAGGCGTGTACGGTGGGAGGTCTATATAAGCAGAGCTCTCTGGCTAACTAGAGAACCCA
CTGCTTACTGGCTTATCGAAATTAATACGACTCACTATAGGGAGACCCAAGCTTGCCACCATGGCTTCTA
ACTTTACTCAGTTCGTTCTCGTCGACAATGGCGGAACTGGCGACGTGACTGTCGCCCCAAGCAACTTCGC
TAACGGGGTCGCTGAATGGATCAGCTCTAACTCGCGATCACAGGCTTACAAAGTAACCTGTAGCGTTCGT
CAGAGCTCTGCGCAGAATCGCAAATACACCATCAAAGTCGAGGTGCCTAAAGTGGCAACCCAGACTGTTG
GTGGTGAAGAGCTTCCTGTAGCCGGATGGAGATCTTACTTAAATATGGAACTAACCATTCCAATTTTCGC
CACGAATTCCGACTGCGAGCTTATTGTTAAGGCAATGCAAGGTCTCCTAAAAGATGGAAACCCGATTCCC
TCGGCCATCGCGGCCAACTCCGGCATCTACGGAGGTGGAGGTGGATCTGGTGGATCTCCTCCACATATGG
CTTACCCATACGATGTTCCAGATTACGCTCCTCCAAAGCTTGGATCCATGGTGAGCAAGGGCGAGGAGCT
GTTCACCGGGGTGGTGCCCATCCTGGTCGAGCTGGACGGCGACGTAAACGGCCACAAGTTCAGCGTGTCC
GGCGAGGGCGAGGGCGATGCCACCTACGGCAAGCTGACCCTGAAGTTCATCTGCACCACCGGCAAGCTGC
CCGTGCCCTGGCCCACCCTCGTGACCACCCTGACCTACGGCGTGCAGTGCTTCAGCCGCTACCCCGACCA
CATGAAGCAGCACGACTTCTTCAAGTCCGCCATGCCCGAAGGCTACGTCCAGGAGCGCACCATCTTCTTC
AAGGACGACGGCAACTACAAGACCCGCGCCGAGGTGAAGTTCGAGGGCGACACCCTGGTGAACCGCATCG
AGCTGAAGGGCATCGACTTCAAGGAGGACGGCAACATCCTGGGGCACAAGCTGGAGTACAACTACAACAG
CCACAACGTCTATATCATGGCCGACAAGCAGAAGAACGGCATCAAGGTGAACTTCAAGATCCGCCACAAC
ATCGAGGACGGCAGTGTGCAGCTCGCCGACCACTACCAGCAGAACACCCCCATCGGCGACGGCCCCGTGC
TGCTGCCCGACAACCACTACCTGAGCACCCAGTCCGCCCTGAGCAAAGACCCCAACGAGAAGCGCGATCA
CATGGTCCTGCTGGAGTTCGTGACCGCCGCCGGGATCACTCTCGGCATGGACGAGCTGTACAAGTCCGGA
CTCAGAGGTGGATCTGGTGGATCTCCTCCACATCTCGAGCTTGATCTTATATCTGAGTCTCCCATCAAAG
GACGTGCACAGCCTTATGATCCCAATTTTTACGATGAAACCTATGATTATGGTGGTTTTACAATGATGTT
TGATGACCGTCGCGGACGCCCAGTGGGATTTCCCATGCGGGGAAGAGGTGGTTTTGACAGAATGCCTCCT
GGTCGGGGTGGGCGTCCCATGCCTCCATCTAGAAGAGATTATGATGATATGAGCCCTCGTCGAGGACCAC
CTCCCCCTCCTCCCGGACGAGGCGGCCGGGGTGGTAGCAGAGCTCGGAATCTTCCTCTTCCTCCACCACC
ACCACCTAGAGGGGGAGACCTCATGGCCTATGACAGAAGAGGGAGACCTGGAGACCGTTACGACGGCATG
GTTGGTTTCAGTGCTGATGAAACTTGGGACTCTGCAATAGATACATGGAGCCCATCAGAATGGCAGATGG
CTTATGAACCACAGGGTGGCTCCGGATATGATTATTCCTATGCAGGGGGTCGTGGCTCATATGGTGATCT
TGGTGGACCTATTTAAGCGGCCGCCTAGAGGGCCCTATTCTATAGTGTCACCTAAATGCTAGAGCTCGCT
GATCAGCCTCGACTGTGCCTTCTAGTTGCCAGCCATCTGTTGTTTGCCCCTCCCCCGTGCCTTCCTTGAC
CCTGGAAGGTGCCACTCCCACTGTCCTTTCCTAATAAAATGAGGAAATTGCATCGCATTGTCTGAGTAGG
TGTCATTCTATTCTGGGGGGTGGGGTGGGGCAGGACAGCAAGGGGGAGGATTGGGAAGACAATAGCAGGC
ATGCTGGGGATGCGGTGGGCTCTATGGCTTCTGAGGCGGAAAGAACCAGCTGGGGCTCTAGGGGGTATCC
CC
[124 nt withheld, positions 3013-3136]
C
[91 nt withheld, positions 3138-3228]
A
[49 nt withheld, positions 3230-3278]
CCTTTGACGTTGGAGTCCACGTTCTTT
[37 nt withheld, positions 3306-3342]
ACCCTATCTCGGTCTATTCTTTTGATTTATAAGGGATTTTGCCGATTTCGGCCTATTGGTTAAAAAATGA
GCTGATTTAACAAAAATTTAACGCGAATTAATTCTGTGGAATGTGTGTCAGTTAGGGTGTGGAAAGTCCC
CAGGCTCCCCAGCAGGCAGAAGTATGCAAAGCATGCATCTCAATTAGTCAGCAACCAGGTGTGGAAAGTC
CCCAGGCTCCCCAGCAGGCAGAAGTATGCAAAGCATGCATCTCAATTAGTCAGCAACCATAGTCCCGCCC
CTAACTCCGCCCATCCCGCCCCTAACTCCGCCCAGTTCCGCCCATTCTCCGCCCCATGGCTGACTAATTT
TTTTTATTTATGCAGAGGCCGAGGCCGCCTCTGCCTCTGAGCTATTCCAGAAGTAGTGAGGAGGCTTTTT
TGGAGGCCTAGGCTTTTGCAAAAAGCTCCCGGGAGCTTGTATATCCATTTTCGGATCTGATCAAGAGACA
GGATGAGGATCGTTTCGCATGATTGAACAAGATGGATTGCACGCAGGTTCTCCGGCCGCTTGGGTGGAGA
GGCTATTCGGCTATGACTGGGCACAACAGACAATCGGCTGCTCTGATGCCGCCGTGTTCCGGCTGTCAGC
GCAGGGGCGCCCGGTTCTTTTTGTCAAGACCGACCTGTCCGGTGCCCTGAATGAACTGCAGGACGAGGCA
GCGCGGCTATCGTGGCTGGCCACGACGGGCGTTCCTTGCGCAGCTGTGCTCGACGTTGTCACTGAAGCGG
GAAGGGACTGGCTGCTATTGGGCGAAGTGCCGGGGCAGGATCTCCTGTCATCTCACCTTGCTCCTGCCGA
GAAAGTATCCATCATGGCTGATGCAATGCGGCGGCTGCATACGCTTGATCCGGCTACCTGCCCATTCGAC
CACCAAGCGAAACATCGCATCGAGCGAGCACGTACTCGGATGGAAGCCGGTCTTGTCGATCAGGATGATC
TGGACGAAGAGCATCAGGGGCTCGCGCCAGCCGAACTGTTCGCCAGGCTCAAGGCGCGCATGCCCGACGG
CGAGGATCTCGTCGTGACCCATGGCGATGCCTGCTTGCCGAATATCATGGTGGAAAATGGCCGCTTTTCT
GGATTCATCGACTGTGGCCGGCTGGGTGTGGCGGACCGCTATCAGGACATAGCGTTGGCTACCCGTGATA
TTGCTGAAGAGCTTGGCGGCGAATGGGCTGACCGCTTCCTCGTGCTTTACGGTATCGCCGCTCCCGATTC
GCAGCGCATCGCCTTCTATCGCCTTCTTGACGAGTTCTTCTGAGCGGGACTCTGGGGTTCGAAATGACCG
ACCAAGCGACGCCCAACCTGCCATCACGAGATTTCGATTCCACCGCCGCCTTCTATGAAAGGTTGGGCTT
CGGAATCGTTTTCCGGGACGCCGGCTGGATGATCCTCCAGCGCGGGGATCTCATGCTGGAGTTCTTCGCC
CACCCCAACTTGTTTATTGCAGCTTATAATGGTTACAAATAAAGCAATAGCATCACAAATTTCACAAATA
AAGCATTTTTTTCACTGCATTCTAGTTGTGGTTTGTCCAAACTCATCAATGTATCTTATCATGTCTGTAT
ACCGTCGACCTCTAGCTAGAGCTTGGCGTAATCATGGTCATAGCTGTTTCCTGTGTGAAATTGTTATCCG
CTCACAATTCCACACAACATACGAGCCGGAAGCATAAAGTGTAAAGCCTGGGGTGCCTAATGAGTGAGCT
AACTCACATTAATTGCGTTGCGCTCACTGCCCGCTTTCCAGTCGGGAAACCTGTCGTGCCAGCTGCATTA
ATGAATCGGCCAACGCGCGGGGAGAGGCGGTTTGCGTATTGGGCGCTCTTCCGCTTCCTCGCTCACTGAC
TCGCTGCGCTCGGTCGTTCGGCTGCGGCGAGCGGTATCAGCTCACTCAAAGGCGGTAATACGGTTATCCA
CAGAATCAGGGGATAACGCAGGAAAGAACATGTGAGCAAAAGGCCAGCAAAAGGCCAGGAACCGTAAAAA
GGCCGCGTTGCTGGCGTTTTTCCATAGGCTCCGCCCCCCTGACGAGCATCACAAAAATCGACGCTCAAGT
CAGAGGTGGCGAAACCCGACAGGACTATAAAGATACCAGGCGTTTCCCCCTGGAAGCTCCCTCGTGCGCT
CTCCTGTTCCGACCCTGCCGCTTACCGGATACCTGTCCGCCTTTCTCCCTTCGGGAAGCGTGGCGCTTTC
TCATAGCTCACGCTGTAGGTATCTCAGTTCGGTGTAGGTCGTTCGCTCCAAGCTGGGCTGTGTGCACGAA
CCCCCCGTTCAGCCCGACCGCTGCGCCTTATCCGGTAACTATCGTCTTGAGTCCAACCCGGTAAGACACG
ACTTATCGCCACTGGCAGCAGCCACTGGTAACAGGATTAGCAGAGCGAGGTATGTAGGCGGTGCTACAGA
GTTCTTGAAGTGGTGGCCTAACTACGGCTACACTAGAAGAACAGTATTTGGTATCTGCGCTCTGCTGAAG
CCAGTTACCTTCGGAAAAAGAGTTGGTAGCTCTTGATCCGGCAAACAAACCACCGCTGGTAGCGGTTTTT
TTGTTTGCAAGCAGCAGATTACGCGCAGAAAAAAAGGATCTCAAGAAGATCCTTTGATCTTTTCTACGGG
GTCTGACGCTCAGTGGAACGAAAACTCACGTTAAGGGATTTTGGTCATGAGATTATCAAAAAGGATCTTC
ACCTAGATCCTTTTAAATTAAAAATGAAGTTTTAAATCAATCTAAAGTATATATGAGTAAACTTGGTCTG
ACAGTTACCAATGCTTAATCAGTGAGGCACCTATCTCAGCGATCTGTCTATTTCGTTCATCCATAGTTGC
CTGACTCCCCGTCGTGTAGATAACTACGATACGGGAGGGCTTACCATCTGGCCCCAGTGCTGCAATGATA
CCGCGAGACCCACGCTCACCGGCTCCAGATTTATCAGCAATAAACCAGCCAGCCGGAAGGGCCGAGCGCA
GAAGTGGTCCTGCAACTTTATCCGCCTCCATCCAGTCTATTAATTGTTGCCGGGAAGCTAGAGTAAGTAG
TTCGCCAGTTAATAGTTTGCGCAACGTTGTTGCCATTGCTACAGGCATCGTGGTGTCACGCTCGTCGTTT
GGTATGGCTTCATTCAGCTCCGGTTCCCAACGATCAAGGCGAGTTACATGATCCCCCATGTTGTGCAAAA
AAGCGGTTAGCTCCTTCGGTCCTCCGATCGTTGTCAGAAGTAAGTTGGCCGCAGTGTTATCACTCATGGT
TATGGCAGCACTGCATAATTCTCTTACTGTCATGCCATCCGTAAGATGCTTTTCTGTGACTGGTGAGTAC
TCAACCAAGTCATTCTGAGAATAGTGTATGCGGCGACCGAGTTGCTCTTGCCCGGCGTCAATACGGGATA
ATACCGCGCCACATAGCAGAACTTTAAAAGTGCTCATCATTGGAAAACGTTCTTCGGGGCGAAAACTCTC
AAGGATCTTACCGCTGTTGAGATCCAGTTCGATGTAACCCACTCGTGCACCCAACTGATCTTCAGCATCT
TTTACTTTCACCAGCGTTTCTGGGTGAGCAAAAACAGGAAGGCAAAATGCCGCAAAAAAGGGAATAAGGG
CGACACGGAAATGTTGAATACTCATACTCTTCCTTTTTCAATATTATTGAAGCATTTATCAGGGTTATTG
TCTCATGAGCGGATACATATTTGAATGTATTTAGAAAAATAAACAAATAGGGGTTCCGCGCACATTTCCC
CGAAAAGTGCCACCTGACGTC
Features (pLannotate 1.2.2; 24 found; start..end, strand, type, name):
     28..80      -  misc_feature   bom (fragment): basis of mobility region from pBR322
    235..614     +  enhancer       CMV enhancer: human cytomegalovirus immediate early enhancer
    615..818     +  promoter       CMV promoter: human cytomegalovirus (CMV) immediate early promoter
    814..847     +  LTR            5' LTR (truncated) (fragment): truncated 5' long terminal repeat (LTR) from HIV-1
    863..881     +  promoter       T7 promoter: promoter for bacteriophage T7 RNA polymerase
    904..1290    +  CDS            MS2: bacteriophage MS2 coat protein binds to a specific stem-loop structure in the viral RNA (Peabody, 1993)
   1333..1359    +  CDS            3xHA (fragment): three tandem HA epitope tags
   1378..2094    +  CDS            EGFP: EGFP is a basic (constitutively fluorescent) green fluorescent protein published in 1996, derived from Aequorea victoria. It is reported to be a rapidly-maturing weak dimer with moderate acid sensitivity.
   2140..2673    +  CDS            HNRNPK (fragment): HNRPK_HUMAN - Also known as HNRPK. Experimental evidence at protein level: Swiss-Prot protein existence level 1. One of the major pre-mRNA-binding proteins. Binds tenaciously to poly(C) sequences. Likely to play a role in the nuclear metabolism of hnRNAs, particularly for pre-mRNAs that contain cytidine-rich sequences. Can also bind poly(C) single-stranded DNA. Plays an important role in p53/TP53 response to DNA damage, acting at the level of both transcription activation and repression. When sumoylated, acts as a transcriptional coactivator of p53/TP53, playing a role in p21/CDKN1A and 14-3-3
   2699..2717    -  promoter       SP6 promoter: promoter for bacteriophage SP6 RNA polymerase
   2743..2967    +  polyA_signal   bGH poly(A) signal: bovine growth hormone polyadenylation signal
   2971..2992    +  promoter       SV40 promoter (fragment): SV40 enhancer and early promoter
   3013..3441    +  rep_origin     f1 ori (sequence partly withheld): f1 bacteriophage origin of replication; arrow indicates direction of (+) strand synthesis
   3455..3784    +  promoter       SV40 promoter: SV40 enhancer and early promoter
   3851..4642    +  CDS            neo: KKA2_KLEPN - Also known as kan, nptII. Experimental evidence at protein level: Swiss-Prot protein existence level 1. Resistance to kanamycin, neomycin, paromomycin, ribostamycin, butirosin and gentamicin B. From Klebsiella pneumoniae.
   4666..4824    +  CDS            ble (fragment): BLE_KLEPN - Experimental evidence at protein level: Swiss-Prot protein existence level 1. Binding protein with a strong affinity to the bleomycin family of antibiotics. Binds to CL990; an antimitotic-antibiotic compound. From Klebsiella pneumoniae.
   4819..4940    +  polyA_signal   SV40 poly(A) signal: SV40 polyadenylation signal
   5013..5029    -  protein_bind   lac operator: The lac repressor binds to the lac operator to inhibit transcription in E. coli. This inhibition can be relieved by adding lactose or isopropyl-β-D-thiogalactopyranoside (IPTG). lac repressor encoded by lacI
   5037..5067    -  promoter       lac promoter: promoter for the E. coli lac operon
   5082..5103    -  protein_bind   CAP binding site: CAP binding activates transcription in the presence of cAMP. E. coli catabolite activator protein
   5116..5208    -  CDS            lacI (fragment): lac repressor; lacI; The lac repressor binds to the lac operator to inhibit transcription in E. coli. This inhibition can be relieved by adding lactose or isopropyl-β-D-thiogalactopyranoside (IPTG).
   5391..5976    -  rep_origin     ori: high-copy-number ColE1/pMB1/pBR322/pUC origin of replication
   6147..7007    -  CDS            AmpR: β-lactamase; bla; confers resistance to ampicillin, carbenicillin, and related antibiotics
   7008..7112    -  promoter       AmpR promoter: bla
