[The description below was written by a language model from this plasmid's Addgene catalogue record and pLannotate feature annotations shown in this document.]
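Description:
pcDNA3.1-MS2-HA-EGFP-HshnRNPK_210-387_Z is a 7,143 nt mammalian expression plasmid. The catalogue lists its backbone as unknown, but the name and feature layout are consistent with a pcDNA3.1-type vector. It is maintained in E. coli through a high-copy ColE1/pUC-type origin with ampicillin selection (AmpR under its own bla promoter), and it also carries an f1 origin. An SV40 early promoter drives a neomycin/kanamycin phosphotransferase gene followed by an SV40 polyadenylation signal, a cassette that would normally allow G418 selection of transfected mammalian cells. Several short annotated fragments (bom, lac promoter/operator region, lacI, ble and a truncated HIV-1 LTR match) appear to be backbone remnants or incidental matches rather than functional parts.

The expression cassette uses the human CMV immediate-early enhancer and promoter and ends with the bovine growth hormone polyadenylation signal. T7 and SP6 phage promoters flank the insert. The annotated coding segments run in the order bacteriophage MS2 coat protein, an HA epitope (annotated as a fragment of a 3xHA tag), EGFP, and a fragment of human HNRNPK covering residues 210–387. The construct name indicates that these form a single fusion protein. The depositor states that the numbering follows transcript variant 2 / isoform 2. hnRNP K is a major poly(C)-binding pre-mRNA-binding protein.

The record gives the purpose only as mammalian expression of this fragment. Because the MS2 coat protein binds a specific RNA stem-loop, fusions of this kind are generally used to tether a protein region to reporter mRNAs carrying MS2 binding sites. The HA tag and EGFP allow detection and visualisation of the fusion. The depositor sequence may be theoretical rather than fully verified.
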