Addgene plasmid #148110: pcDNA3.1-MS2-HA-EGFP-HshnRNPK_210-387_Z
Purpose: Mammalian Expression of HshnRNPK_210-387
Depositing lab: Elisa Izaurralde. Depositing organization: Max Planck Institute for Developmental Biology.
Backbone
  Vector backbone: Unknown
  Vector type: Mammalian Expression
Growth in bacteria
  Bacterial resistance: Ampicillin, 100 μg/mL
  Growth temperature: 37°C
  Growth strain: DH5alpha
  Copy number: High Copy
Gene/Insert
  Gene/Insert name: HshnRNPK_210-387
  Species: H. sapiens (human)
  Entrez Gene: HNRNPK (a.k.a. AUKS, CSBP, HNRPK, TUNP)
  Cloning method: Unknown
Terms and licenses: Academic/Nonprofit Terms; Industry Terms: Not Available to Industry
Depositor comments: sequence given by transcript variant 2 NCBI:NM_031263.2 or isoform 2 Uniprot.: P61978-2 Plasmids from this collection were made available to the research community and donated after the lab closed. Please note that the sequence provided by the depositing laboratory may be theoretical/predicted or based on Sanger sequencing results. There may be discrepancies between sequencing results obtained by Addgene and the depositor sequence. If an Addgene verified sequence is not available, please contact before placing your order to request that our lab fully sequence the plasmid.
How to cite: pcDNA3.1-MS2-HA-EGFP-HshnRNPK_210-387_Z was a gift from Elisa Izaurralde (Addgene plasmid # 148110 ; http://n2t.net/addgene:148110 ; RRID:Addgene_148110)
